Addgene plasmid #50326: pICSL80001
Depositing lab: Nicola Patron. Depositing organization: Sainsbury Laboratory, Norwich. Publication: A golden gate modular cloning toolbox for plants. Engler C, Youles M, Gruetzner R, Ehnert TM, Werner S, Jones JD, Patron NJ, Marillonnet S. ACS Synth Biol. 2014 Nov 21;3(11):839-43. doi: 10.1021/sb4001504. Epub 2014 Feb 20. PubMed 24933124.
Backbone
  Vector backbone: pICH41308
  Vector type: plant expression
Growth in bacteria
  Bacterial resistance: Spectinomycin, 50 μg/mL
  Growth temperature: 37°C
  Growth strain: DH5alpha
  Copy number: High Copy
Gene/Insert
  Gene/Insert name: CDS, luciferase (P. pyralis)
  Mutation: BsaI/BbsI sites removed by point-mutation
  Cloning method: Restriction Enzyme; 5′ cloning site BpiI (destroyed during cloning); 3′ cloning site BpiI (destroyed during cloning)
Terms and licenses: Academic/Nonprofit Terms; Industry Terms: Not Available to Industry
Depositor comments: insert can be released with BsaI
How to cite: pICSL80001 was a gift from Nicola Patron (Addgene plasmid # 50326 ; http://n2t.net/addgene:50326 ; RRID:Addgene_50326)
