[The description below was written by a language model from this plasmid's Addgene catalogue record and pLannotate feature annotations shown in this document.]
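Description:
pICSL80001 is a Golden Gate modular cloning part plasmid from a plant synthetic-biology toolbox, built in the pICH41308 backbone. It carries the coding sequence of firefly (Photinus pyralis) luciferase as a standardised CDS module. Although catalogued as a plant expression vector, it is a small (about 3.9 kb) bacterial storage plasmid rather than a finished expression construct. The feature tables show no plant promoter, terminator, T-DNA borders or plant selectable marker around the luciferase open reading frame, so the insert is not expected to be expressed in plants until it is assembled with those elements. In E. coli the plasmid replicates from a high-copy ColE1/pUC-type origin. Selection is with spectinomycin through the aadA aminoglycoside adenylyltransferase gene, which lies downstream of an annotated bla (AmpR) promoter. The short integrase, gentamicin acetyltransferase and lacI fragments are probably remnants of the resistance cassette's and backbone's origins, not functional genes.

The luciferase sequence was inserted using BpiI sites that were destroyed during cloning. Internal BsaI and BbsI (BpiI) recognition sites were removed by point mutation, so the part tolerates the type IIS enzymes used in Golden Gate assembly. According to the depositor, the insert can be released with BsaI. This allows one-pot, directional ligation with compatible promoter, untranslated region, tag and terminator modules to form a complete transcription unit, which can then go into higher-level multigene constructs. The typical use is as a source of a domesticated luminescent reporter gene for plant expression cassettes. The two sequence records (3,903 and 3,901 nt) show the same features in the same order and differ only in their numbering start point and by two nucleotides.
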