Features (pLannotate 1.2.2; 7 found; start..end, strand, type, name):
   1769..1873    +  promoter       AmpR promoter: bla
   1864..1944    -  CDS            int (fragment): INT2_ECOLX - Protein inferred from homology: Swiss-Prot protein existence level 3. Putative integrase believed to be involved in the insertion of antibiotic resistance genes into plasmids and transposons. From Escherichia coli.
   2032..2088    +  CDS            GmR (fragment): gentamycin acetyltransferase; aacC1; confers resistance to gentamycin
   2095..2883    +  CDS            aadA: S3AD_ECOLX - Experimental evidence at protein level: Swiss-Prot protein existence level 1. Mediates bacterial resistance to the antibiotics streptomycin and spectinomycin. From Escherichia coli.
   3057..3645    +  rep_origin     ori: high-copy-number ColE1/pMB1/pBR322/pUC origin of replication
   3828..3877    +  CDS            lacI (fragment): lac repressor; lacI; The lac repressor binds to the lac operator to inhibit transcription in E. coli. This inhibition can be relieved by adding lactose or isopropyl-β-D-thiogalactopyranoside (IPTG).
   3894..1640    +  CDS            LUCI_PHOPY (across the origin): Experimental evidence at protein level: Swiss-Prot protein existence level 1. Produces green light with a wavelength of 562 nm. From Photinus pyralis (Common eastern firefly) (Lampyris pyralis).
>Addgene plasmid #50326 | pICSL80001 | addgene full sequence | sequence record 497538 | Addgene NGS Result
CCAAAAACATAAAGAAAGGCCCGGCGCCATTCTATCCTCTAGAGGATGGAACCGCTGGAGAGCAACTGCA
TAAGGCTATGAAGAGATACGCCCTGGTTCCTGGAACAATTGCTTTTACAGATGCACATATCGAGGTGAAC
ATCACGTACGCGGAATACTTCGAAATGTCCGTTCGGTTGGCAGAAGCTATGAAACGATATGGGCTGAATA
CAAATCACAGAATCGTCGTATGCAGTGAAAACTCTCTTCAATTCTTTATGCCGGTGTTGGGCGCGTTATT
TATCGGAGTTGCAGTTGCGCCCGCGAACGACATTTATAATGAACGTGAATTGCTCAACAGTATGAACATT
TCGCAGCCTACCGTAGTGTTTGTTTCCAAAAAGGGGTTGCAAAAAATTTTGAACGTGCAAAAAAAATTAC
CAATAATCCAGAAAATTATTATCATGGATTCTAAAACGGATTACCAGGGATTTCAGTCGATGTACACGTT
CGTCACATCTCATCTACCTCCCGGTTTTAATGAATACGATTTTGTACCAGAGTCCTTTGATCGTGACAAA
ACAATTGCACTGATAATGAATTCCTCTGGATCTACTGGGTTACCTAAGGGTGTGGCCCTTCCGCATAGAA
CTGCCTGCGTCAGATTCTCGCATGCCAGAGATCCTATTTTTGGCAATCAAATCATTCCGGATACTGCGAT
TTTAAGTGTTGTTCCATTCCATCACGGTTTTGGAATGTTTACTACACTCGGATATTTGATATGTGGATTT
CGAGTCGTCTTAATGTATAGATTTGAAGAAGAGCTGTTTTTACGATCCCTTCAGGATTACAAAATTCAAA
GTGCGTTGCTAGTACCAACCCTATTTTCATTCTTCGCCAAAAGCACTCTGATTGACAAATACGATTTATC
TAATTTACACGAAATTGCTTCTGGGGGCGCACCTCTTTCGAAAGAAGTCGGGGAAGCGGTTGCAAAACGC
TTCCATCTTCCAGGGATACGACAAGGATATGGGCTCACTGAGACTACATCAGCTATTCTGATTACACCCG
AGGGGGATGATAAACCGGGCGCGGTCGGTAAAGTTGTTCCATTTTTTGAAGCGAAGGTTGTGGATCTGGA
TACCGGGAAAACGCTGGGCGTTAATCAGAGAGGCGAATTATGTGTCAGAGGACCTATGATTATGTCCGGT
TATGTAAACAATCCGGAAGCGACCAACGCCTTGATTGACAAGGATGGATGGCTACATTCTGGAGACATAG
CTTACTGGGACGAGGACGAACACTTCTTCATAGTTGACCGCTTGAAGTCTTTAATTAAATACAAAGGATA
TCAGGTGGCCCCCGCTGAATTGGAATCGATATTGTTACAACACCCCAACATCTTCGACGCGGGCGTGGCA
GGTCTGCCCGACGATGACGCCGGTGAACTTCCCGCCGCCGTTGTTGTTTTGGAGCACGGAAAGACGATGA
CGGAAAAAGAGATCGTGGATTACGTCGCCAGTCAAGTAACAACCGCGAAAAAGTTGCGCGGAGGAGTTGT
GTTTGTGGACGAAGTACCGAAAGGTCTTACCGGAAAACTCGACGCAAGAAAAATCAGAGAGATCCTCATA
AAGGCCAAGAAGGGCGGAAAGTCCAAATTGTAAGCTTTGAGACCACGAAGTGGCTCTTCAGTGGACGAAA
GGGCCTCGTGATACGCCTATTTTTATAGGTTAATGTCATGATAATAATGGTTTCTTAGACGTCAGGTGGC
ACTTTTCGGGGAAATGTGCGCGGAACCCCTATTTGTTTATTTTTCTAAATACATTCAAATATGTATCCGC
TCATGAGACAATAACCCTGATAAATGCTTCAATAATATTGAAAAAGGAAGAGTATGCGCTCACGCAACTG
GTCCAGAACCTTGACCGAACGCAGCGGTGGTAACGGCGCAGTGGCGGTTTTCATGGCTTGTTATGACTGT
TTTTTTTTGGGGTACAGTCTATGCCTCGGGCATCCAAGCAGCAAGCGCGTTACGCCGTGGGTCGATGTTT
GATGTTATGGAGCAGCAACGATGTTACGCAGCAGGGCAGTCGCCCTAAAACAAAGTTAAACATCATGAGG
GAAGCGGTGATCGCCGAAGTATCGACTCAACTATCAGAGGTAGTTGGCGTCATCGAGCGCCATCTCGAAC
CGACGTTGCTGGCCGTACATTTGTACGGCTCCGCAGTGGATGGCGGCCTGAAGCCACACAGCGATATTGA
TTTGCTGGTTACGGTGACCGTAAGGCTTGATGAAACAACGCGGCGAGCTTTGATCAACGACCTTTTGGAA
ACTTCGGCTTCCCCTGGAGAGAGCGAGATTCTCCGCGCTGTAGAAGTCACCATTGTTGTGCACGACGACA
TCATTCCGTGGCGTTATCCAGCTAAGCGCGAACTGCAATTTGGAGAATGGCAGCGCAATGACATTCTTGC
AGGTATCTTCGAGCCAGCCACGATCGACATTGATCTGGCTATCTTGCTGACAAAAGCAAGAGAACATAGC
GTTGCCTTGGTAGGTCCAGCGGCGGAGGAACTCTTTGATCCGGTTCCTGAACAGGATCTATTTGAGGCGC
TAAATGAAACCTTAACGCTATGGAACTCGCCGCCCGACTGGGCTGGCGATGAGCGAAATGTAGTGCTTAC
GTTGTCCCGCATTTGGTACAGCGCAGTAACCGGCAAAATCGCGCCGAAGGATGTCGCTGCCGACTGGGCA
ATGGAGCGCCTGCCGGCCCAGTATCAGCCCGTCATACTTGAAGCTAGACAGGCTTATCTTGGACAAGAAG
AAGATCGCTTGGCCTCGCGCGCAGATCAGTTGGAAGAATTTGTCCATTACGTAAAAGGCGAGATCACCAA
GGTAGTCGGCAAATAACTGTCAGACCAAGTTTACTCATATATACTTTAGATTGATTTAAAACTTCATTTT
TAATTTAAAAGGATCTAGGTGAAGATCCTTTTTGATAATCTCATGACCAAAATCCCTTAACGTGAGTTTT
CGTTCCACTGAGCGTCAGACCCCGTAGAAAAGATCAAAGGATCTTCTTGAGATCCTTTTTTTCTGCGCGT
AATCTGCTGCTTGCAAACAAAAAAACCACCGCTACCAGCGGTGGTTTGTTTGCCGGATCAAGAGCTACCA
ACTCTTTTTCCGAAGGTAACTGGCTTCAGCAGAGCGCAGATACCAAATACTGTTCTTCTAGTGTAGCCGT
AGTTAGGCCACCACTTCAAGAACTCTGTAGCACCGCCTACATACCTCGCTCTGCTAATCCTGTTACCAGT
GGCTGCTGCCAGTGGCGATAAGTCGTGTCTTACCGGGTTGGACTCAAGACGATAGTTACCGGATAAGGCG
CAGCGGTCGGGCTGAACGGGGGGTTCGTGCACACAGCCCAGCTTGGAGCGAACGACCTACACCGAACTGA
GATACCTACAGCGTGAGCTATGAGAAAGCGCCACGCTTCCCGAAGGGAGAAAGGCGGACAGGTATCCGGT
AAGCGGCAGGGTCGGAACAGGAGAGCGCACGAGGGAGCTTCCAGGGGGAAACGCCTGGTATCTTTATAGT
CCTGTCGGGTTTCGCCACCTCTGACTTGAGCGTCGATTTTTGTGATGCTCGTCAGGGGGGCGGAGCCTAT
GGAAAAACGCCAGCAACGCGGCCTTTTTACGGTTCCTGGCCTTTTGCTGGCCTTTTGCTCACATGTTCTT
TCCTGCGTTATCCCCTGATTCTGTGGATAACCGTATTACCGCCTTTGAGTGAGCTGATACCGCTCGCCGC
AGCCGAACGACCGAGCGCAGCGAGTCAGTGAGCGAGGAAGCGGAAGAGCGCCCAATACGCAAACCGCCTC
TCCCCGCGCGTTGGCCGATTCATTAATCACTCTGTGGTCTCAAATGGAGGACG
