Features (pLannotate 1.2.2; 7 found; start..end, strand, type, name):
    126..230     +  promoter       AmpR promoter: bla
    221..301     -  CDS            int (fragment): INT2_ECOLX - Protein inferred from homology: Swiss-Prot protein existence level 3. Putative integrase believed to be involved in the insertion of antibiotic resistance genes into plasmids and transposons. From Escherichia coli.
    387..443     +  CDS            GmR (fragment): gentamycin acetyltransferase; aacC1; confers resistance to gentamycin
    450..1238    +  CDS            aadA: S3AD_ECOLX - Experimental evidence at protein level: Swiss-Prot protein existence level 1. Mediates bacterial resistance to the antibiotics streptomycin and spectinomycin. From Escherichia coli.
   1412..2000    +  rep_origin     ori: high-copy-number ColE1/pMB1/pBR322/pUC origin of replication
   2183..2232    +  CDS            lacI (fragment): lac repressor; lacI; The lac repressor binds to the lac operator to inhibit transcription in E. coli. This inhibition can be relieved by adding lactose or isopropyl-β-D-thiogalactopyranoside (IPTG).
   2249..3898    +  CDS            LUCI_PHOPY: Experimental evidence at protein level: Swiss-Prot protein existence level 1. Produces green light with a wavelength of 562 nm. From Photinus pyralis (Common eastern firefly) (Lampyris pyralis).
>Addgene plasmid #50326 | pICSL80001 | analyzer sequence | sequence record 75083
GCTTTGAGACCACGAAGTGGCTCTTCAGTGGACGAAAGGGCCTCGTGATACGCCTATTTTTATAGGTTAA
TGTCATGATAATAATGGTTTCTTAGACGTCAGGTGGCACTTTTCGGGGAAATGTGCGCGGAACCCCTATT
TGTTTATTTTTCTAAATACATTCAAATATGTATCCGCTCATGAGACAATAACCCTGATAAATGCTTCAAT
AATATTGAAAAAGGAAGAGTATGCGCTCACGCAACTGGTCCAGAACCTTGACCGAACGCAGCGGTGGTAA
CGGCGCAGTGGCGGTTTTCATGGCTTGTTATGACTGTTTTTTTGGGGTACAGTCTATGCCTCGGGCATCC
AAGCAGCAAGCGCGTTACGCCGTGGGTCGATGTTTGATGTTATGGAGCAGCAACGATGTTACGCAGCAGG
GCAGTCGCCCTAAAACAAAGTTAAACATCATGAGGGAAGCGGTGATCGCCGAAGTATCGACTCAACTATC
AGAGGTAGTTGGCGTCATCGAGCGCCATCTCGAACCGACGTTGCTGGCCGTACATTTGTACGGCTCCGCA
GTGGATGGCGGCCTGAAGCCACACAGCGATATTGATTTGCTGGTTACGGTGACCGTAAGGCTTGATGAAA
CAACGCGGCGAGCTTTGATCAACGACCTTTTGGAAACTTCGGCTTCCCCTGGAGAGAGCGAGATTCTCCG
CGCTGTAGAAGTCACCATTGTTGTGCACGACGACATCATTCCGTGGCGTTATCCAGCTAAGCGCGAACTG
CAATTTGGAGAATGGCAGCGCAATGACATTCTTGCAGGTATCTTCGAGCCAGCCACGATCGACATTGATC
TGGCTATCTTGCTGACAAAAGCAAGAGAACATAGCGTTGCCTTGGTAGGTCCAGCGGCGGAGGAACTCTT
TGATCCGGTTCCTGAACAGGATCTATTTGAGGCGCTAAATGAAACCTTAACGCTATGGAACTCGCCGCCC
GACTGGGCTGGCGATGAGCGAAATGTAGTGCTTACGTTGTCCCGCATTTGGTACAGCGCAGTAACCGGCA
AAATCGCGCCGAAGGATGTCGCTGCCGACTGGGCAATGGAGCGCCTGCCGGCCCAGTATCAGCCCGTCAT
ACTTGAAGCTAGACAGGCTTATCTTGGACAAGAAGAAGATCGCTTGGCCTCGCGCGCAGATCAGTTGGAA
GAATTTGTCCATTACGTAAAAGGCGAGATCACCAAGGTAGTCGGCAAATAACTGTCAGACCAAGTTTACT
CATATATACTTTAGATTGATTTAAAACTTCATTTTTAATTTAAAAGGATCTAGGTGAAGATCCTTTTTGA
TAATCTCATGACCAAAATCCCTTAACGTGAGTTTTCGTTCCACTGAGCGTCAGACCCCGTAGAAAAGATC
AAAGGATCTTCTTGAGATCCTTTTTTTCTGCGCGTAATCTGCTGCTTGCAAACAAAAAAACCACCGCTAC
CAGCGGTGGTTTGTTTGCCGGATCAAGAGCTACCAACTCTTTTTCCGAAGGTAACTGGCTTCAGCAGAGC
GCAGATACCAAATACTGTCCTTCTAGTGTAGCCGTAGTTAGGCCACCACTTCAAGAACTCTGTAGCACCG
CCTACATACCTCGCTCTGCTAATCCTGTTACCAGTGGCTGCTGCCAGTGGCGATAAGTCGTGTCTTACCG
GGTTGGACTCAAGACGATAGTTACCGGATAAGGCGCAGCGGTCGGGCTGAACGGGGGGTTCGTGCACACA
GCCCAGCTTGGAGCGAACGACCTACACCGAACTGAGATACCTACAGCGTGAGCTATGAGAAAGCGCCACG
CTTCCCGAAGGGAGAAAGGCGGACAGGTATCCGGTAAGCGGCAGGGTCGGAACAGGAGAGCGCACGAGGG
AGCTTCCAGGGGGAAACGCCTGGTATCTTTATAGTCCTGTCGGGTTTCGCCACCTCTGACTTGAGCGTCG
ATTTTTGTGATGCTCGTCAGGGGGGCGGAGCCTATGGAAAAACGCCAGCAACGCGGCCTTTTTACGGTTC
CTGGCCTTTTGCTGGCCTTTTGCTCACATGTTCTTTCCTGCGTTATCCCCTGATTCTGTGGATAACCGTA
TTACCGCCTTTGAGTGAGCTGATACCGCTCGCCGCAGCCGAACGACCGAGCGCAGCGAGTCAGTGAGCGA
GGAAGCGGAAGAGCGCCCAATACGCAAACCGCCTCTCCCCGCGCGTTGGCCGATTCATTAATCACTCTGT
GGTCTCAAATGGAGGACGCCAAAAACATAAAGAAAGGCCCGGCGCCATTCTATCCTCTAGAGGATGGAAC
CGCTGGAGAGCAACTGCATAAGGCTATGAAGAGATACGCCCTGGTTCCTGGAACAATTGCTTTTACAGAT
GCACATATCGAGGTGAACATCACGTACGCGGAATACTTCGAAATGTCCGTTCGGTTGGCAGAAGCTATGA
AACGATATGGGCTGAATACAAATCACAGAATCGTCGTATGCAGTGAAAACTCTCTTCAATTCTTTATGCC
GGTGTTGGGCGCGTTATTTATCGGAGTTGCAGTTGCGCCCGCGAACGACATTTATAATGAACGTGAATTG
CTCAACAGTATGAACATTTCGCAGCCTACCGTAGTGTTTGTTTCCAAAAAGGGGTTGCAAAAAATTTTGA
ACGTGCAAAAAAAATTACCAATAATCCAGAAAATTATTATCATGGATTCTAAAACGGATTACCAGGGATT
TCAGTCGATGTACACGTTCGTCACATCTCATCTACCTCCCGGTTTTAATGAATACGATTTTGTACCAGAG
TCCTTTGATCGTGACAAAACAATTGCACTGATAATGAATTCCTCTGGATCTACTGGGTTACCTAAGGGTG
TGGCCCTTCCGCATAGAACTGCCTGCGTCAGATTCTCGCATGCCAGAGATCCTATTTTTGGCAATCAAAT
CATTCCGGATACTGCGATTTTAAGTGTTGTTCCATTCCATCACGGTTTTGGAATGTTTACTACACTCGGA
TATTTGATATGTGGATTTCGAGTCGTCTTAATGTATAGATTTGAAGAAGAGCTGTTTTTACGATCCCTTC
AGGATTACAAAATTCAAAGTGCGTTGCTAGTACCAACCCTATTTTCATTCTTCGCCAAAAGCACTCTGAT
TGACAAATACGATTTATCTAATTTACACGAAATTGCTTCTGGGGGCGCACCTCTTTCGAAAGAAGTCGGG
GAAGCGGTTGCAAAACGCTTCCATCTTCCAGGGATACGACAAGGATATGGGCTCACTGAGACTACATCAG
CTATTCTGATTACACCCGAGGGGGATGATAAACCGGGCGCGGTCGGTAAAGTTGTTCCATTTTTTGAAGC
GAAGGTTGTGGATCTGGATACCGGGAAAACGCTGGGCGTTAATCAGAGAGGCGAATTATGTGTCAGAGGA
CCTATGATTATGTCCGGTTATGTAAACAATCCGGAAGCGACCAACGCCTTGATTGACAAGGATGGATGGC
TACATTCTGGAGACATAGCTTACTGGGACGAGGACGAACACTTCTTCATAGTTGACCGCTTGAAGTCTTT
AATTAAATACAAAGGATATCAGGTGGCCCCCGCTGAATTGGAATCGATATTGTTACAACACCCCAACATC
TTCGACGCGGGCGTGGCAGGTCTGCCCGACGATGACGCCGGTGAACTTCCCGCCGCCGTTGTTGTTTTGG
AGCACGGAAAGACGATGACGGAAAAAGAGATCGTGGATTACGTCGCCAGTCAAGTAACAACCGCGAAAAA
GTTGCGCGGAGGAGTTGTGTTTGTGGACGAAGTACCGAAAGGTCTTACCGGAAAACTCGACGCAAGAAAA
ATCAGAGAGATCCTCATAAAGGCCAAGAAGGGCGGAAAGTCCAAATTGTAA
