>Addgene plasmid #50326 | pICSL80001 | addgene partial sequence | sequence record 76444 | MoCloF 5'-agcgaggaagcggaagagcg-3'
ATTCATTAATCACTCTGTGGTCTCAAATGGAGGACGCCAAAAACATAAAGAAAGGCCCGGCGCCATTCTA
TCCTCTAGAGGATGGAACCGCTGGAGAGCAACTGCATAAGGCTATGAAGAGATACGCCCTGGTTCCTGGA
ACAATTGCTTTTACAGATGCACATATCGAGGTGAACATCACGTACGCGGAATACTTCGAAATGTCCGTTC
GGTTGGCAGAAGCTATGAAACGATATGGGCTGAATACAAATCACAGAATCGTCGTATGCAGTGAAAACTC
TCTTCAATTCTTTATGCCGGTGTTGGGCGCGTTATTTATCGGAGTTGCAGTTGCGCCCGCGAACGACATT
TATAATGAACGTGAATTGCTCAACAGTATGAACATTTCGCAGCCTACCGTAGTGTTTGTTTCCAAAAAGG
GGTTGCAAAAAATTTTGAACGTGCAAAAAAAATTACCAATAATCCAGAAAATTATTATCATGGATTCTAA
AACGGATTACCAGGGATTTCAGTCGATGTACACGTTCGTCACATCTCATCTACCTCCCGGTTTTAATGAA
TACGATTTTGTACCAGAGTCCTTTGATCGTGACAAAACAATTGCACTGATAATGAATTCCTCTGGATCTA
CTGGGTTACCTAAGGGTGTGGCCCTTCCGCATAGAACTGCCTGCGTCAGATTCTCGCATGCCAGAGATCC
TATTTTTGGCAATCAAATCATTCCGGATACTGCGATTTTAAGTGTTGTTCCATTCCATCACGGTTTTGGA
ATGTTTACTACACTCGGATATTTGATATGTGGATTTCGAGTCGTCTTAATGTATAGATTTGAAGAAGAGC
TGTTTTTACGATCCCTTCAGGATTACAAAATTC
