>Addgene plasmid #50326 | pICSL80001 | addgene partial sequence | sequence record 76672 | MoCloR 5'-gccacctgacgtctaagaaacc-3'
TAGGCGTATCACGAGGCCCTTTCGTCCACTGAAGAGCCACTTCGTGGTCTCAAAGCTTACAATTTGGACT
TTCCGCCCTTCTTGGCCTTTATGAGGATCTCTCTGATTTTTCTTGCGTCGAGTTTTCCGGTAAGACCTTT
CGGTACTTCGTCCACAAACACAACTCCTCCGCGCAACTTTTTCGCGGTTGTTACTTGACTGGCGACGTAA
TCCACGATCTCTTTTTCCGTCATCGTCTTTCCGTGCTCCAAAACAACAACGGCGGCGGGAAGTTCACCGG
CGTCATCGTCGGGCAGACCTGCCACGCCCGCGTCGAAGATGTTGGGGTGTTGTAACAATATCGATTCCAA
TTCAGCGGGGGCCACCTGATATCCTTTGTATTTAATTAAAGACTTCAAGCGGTCAACTATGAAGAAGTGT
TCGTCCTCGTCCCAGTAAGCTATGTCTCCAGAATGTAGCCATCCATCCTTGTCAATCAAGGCGTTGGTCG
CTTCCGGATTGTTTACATAACCGGACATAATCATAGGTCCTCTGACACATAATTCGCCTCTCTGATTAAC
GCCCAGCGTTTTCCCGGTATCCAGATCCACAACCTTCGCTTCAAAAAATGGAACAACTTTACCGACCGCG
CCCGGTTTATCATCCCCCTCGGGTGTAATCAGAATAGCTGATGTAGTCTCAGTGAGCCCATATCCTTGTC
GTATCCCTGGAAGATGGAAGCGTTTTGCAACCGCTTCCCCGACTTCTTTCGAAAGAGGTGCGCCCCCAGA
AGCAATTTCGTGTAAATTAGATAAATCGTATTTGTCAATCAGAGTGCTTTTGGCGAAGAATGAAAATAGG
GTTGGTACTAGCAACGCACTTTGAATTTTGTAATCCTG
